>Addgene plasmid #225076 | pET28:LanIII-6 | addgene full sequence | sequence record 447357 | Addgene NGS Result
TTGAGATCCTTTTTTTCTGCGCGTAATCTGCTGCTTGCAAACAAAAAAACCACCGCTACCAGCGGTGGTT
TGTTTGCCGGATCAAGAGCTACCAACTCTTTTTCCGAAGGTAACTGGCTTCAGCAGAGCGCAGATACCAA
ATACTGTCCTTCTAGTGTAGCCGTAGTTAGGCCACCACTTCAAGAACTCTGTAGCACCGCCTACATACCT
CGCTCTGCTAATCCTGTTACCAGTGGCTGCTGCCAGTGGCGATAAGTCGTGTCTTACCGGGTTGGACTCA
AGACGATAGTTACCGGATAAGGCGCAGCGGTCGGGCTGAACGGGGGGTTCGTGCACACAGCCCAGCTTGG
AGCGAACGACCTACACCGAACTGAGATACCTACAGCGTGAGCTATGAGAAAGCGCCACGCTTCCCGAAGG
GAGAAAGGCGGACAGGTATCCGGTAAGCGGCAGGGTCGGAACAGGAGAGCGCACGAGGGAGCTTCCAGGG
GGAAACGCCTGGTATCTTTATAGTCCTGTCGGGTTTCGCCACCTCTGACTTGAGCGTCGATTTTTGTGAT
GCTCGTCAGGGGGGCGGAGCCTATGGAAAAACGCCAGCAACGCGGCCTTTTTACGGTTCCTGGCCTTTTG
CTGGCCTTTTGCTCACATGTTCTTTCCTGCGTTATCCCCTGATTCTGTGGATAACCGTATTACCGCCTTT
GAGTGAGCTGATACCGCTCGCCGCAGCCGAACGACCGAGCGCAGCGAGTCAGTGAGCGAGGAAGCGGAAG
AGCGCCTGATGCGGTATTTTCTCCTTACGCATCTGTGCGGTATTTCACACCGCAATGGTGCACTCTCAGT
ACAATCTGCTCTGATGCCGCATAGTTAAGCCAGTATACACTCCGCTATCGCTACGTGACTGGGTCATGGC
TGCGCCCCGACACCCGCCAACACCCGCTGACGCGCCCTGACGGGCTTGTCTGCTCCCGGCATCCGCTTAC
AGACAAGCTGTGACCGTCTCCGGGAGCTGCATGTGTCAGAGGTTTTCACCGTCATCACCGAAACGCGCGA
GGCAGCTGCGGTAAAGCTCATCAGCGTGGTCGTGAAGCGATTCACAGATGTCTGCCTGTTCATCCGCGTC
CAGCTCGTTGAGTTTCTCCAGAAGCGTTAATGTCTGGCTTCTGATAAAGCGGGCCATGTTAAGGGCGGTT
TTTTCCTGTTTGGTCACTGATGCCTCCGTGTAAGGGGGATTTCTGTTCATGGGGGTAATGATACCGATGA
AACGAGAGAGGATGCTCACGATACGGGTTACTGATGATGAACATGCCCGGTTACTGGAACGTTGTGAGGG
TAAACAACTGGCGGTATGGATGCGGCGGGACCAGAGAAAAATCACTCAGGGTCAATGCCAGCGCTTCGTT
AATACAGATGTAGGTGTTCCACAGGGTAGCCAGCAGCATCCTGCGATGCAGATCCGGAACATAATGGTGC
AGGGCGCTGACTTCCGCGTTTCCAGACTTTACGAAACACGGAAACCGAAGACCATTCATGTTGTTGCTCA
GGTCGCAGACGTTTTGCAGCAGCAGTCGCTTCACGTTCGCTCGCGTATCGGTGATTCATTCTGCTAACCA
GTAAGGCAACCCCGCCAGCCTAGCCGGGTCCTCAACGACAGGAGCACGATCATGCGCACCCGTGGGGCCG
CCATGCCGGCGATAATGGCCTGCTTCTCGCCGAAACGTTTGGTGGCGGGACCAGTGACGAAGGCTTGAGC
GAGGGCGTGCAAGATTCCGAATACCGCAAGCGACAGGCCGATCATCGTCGCGCTCCAGCGAAAGCGGTCC
TCGCCGAAAATGACCCAGAGCGCTGCCGGCACCTGTCCTACGAGTTGCATGATAAAGAAGACAGTCATAA
GTGCGGCGACGATAGTCATGCCCCGCGCCCACCGGAAGGAGCTGACTGGGTTGAAGGCTCTCAAGGGCAT
CGGTCGAGATCCCGGTGCCTAATGAGTGAGCTAACTTACATTAATTGCGTTGCGCTCACTGCCCGCTTTC
CAGTCGGGAAACCTGTCGTGCCAGCTGCATTAATGAATCGGCCAACGCGCGGGGAGAGGCGGTTTGCGTA
TTGGGCGCCAGGGTGGTTTTTCTTTTCACCAGTGAGACGGGCAACAGCTGATTGCCCTTCACCGCCTGGC
CCTGAGAGAGTTGCAGCAAGCGGTCCACGCTGGTTTGCCCCAGCAGGCGAAAATCCTGTTTGATGGTGGT
TAACGGCGGGATATAACATGAGCTGTCTTCGGTATCGTCGTATCCCACTACCGAGATATCCGCACCAACG
CGCAGCCCGGACTCGGTAATGGCGCGCATTGCGCCCAGCGCCATCTGATCGTTGGCAACCAGCATCGCAG
TGGGAACGATGCCCTCATTCAGCATTTGCATGGTTTGTTGAAAACCGGACATGGCACTCCAGTCGCCTTC
CCGTTCCGCTATCGGCTGAATTTGATTGCGAGTGAGATATTTATGCCAGCCAGCCAGACGCAGACGCGCC
GAGACAGAACTTAATGGGCCCGCTAACAGCGCGATTTGCTGGTGACCCAATGCGACCAGATGCTCCACGC
CCAGTCGCGTACCGTCTTCATGGGAGAAAATAATACTGTTGATGGGTGTCTGGTCAGAGACATCAAGAAA
TAACGCCGGAACATTAGTGCAGGCAGCTTCCACAGCAATGGCATCCTGGTCATCCAGCGGATAGTTAATG
ATCAGCCCACTGACGCGTTGCGCGAGAAGATTGTGCACCGCCGCTTTACAGGCTTCGACGCCGCTTCGTT
CTACCATCGACACCACCACGCTGGCACCCAGTTGATCGGCGCGAGATTTAATCGCCGCGACAATTTGCGA
CGGCGCGTGCAGGGCCAGACTGGAGGTGGCAACGCCAATCAGCAACGACTGTTTGCCCGCCAGTTGTTGT
GCCACGCGGTTGGGAATGTAATTCAGCTCCGCCATCGCCGCTTCCACTTTTTCCCGCGTTTTCGCAGAAA
CGTGGCTGGCCTGGTTCACCACGCGGGAAACGGTCTGATAAGAGACACCGGCATACTCTGCGACATCGTA
TAACGTTACTGGTTTCACATTCACCACCCTGAATTGACTCTCTTCCGGGCGCTATCATGCCATACCGCGA
AAGGTTTTGCGCCATTCGATGGTGTCCGGGATCTCGACGCTCTCCCTTATGCGACTCCTGCATTAGGAAG
CAGCCCAGTAGTAGGTTGAGGCCGTTGAGCACCGCCGCCGCAAGGAATGGTGCATGCAAGGAGATGGCGC
CCAACAGTCCCCCGGCCACGGGGCCTGCCACCATACCCACGCCGAAACAAGCGCTCATGAGCCCGAAGTG
GCGAGCCCGATCTTCCCCATCGGTGATGTCGGCGATATAGGCGCCAGCAACCGCACCTGTGGCGCCGGTG
ATGCCGGCCACGATGCGTCCGGCGTAGAGGATCGAGATCTCGATCCCGCGAAATATGGTAATACGACTCA
CTATAGGGGAATTGTGAGCGGATAACAATTCCAAGGAGATATACAATGCACCACCACCACCACCACGCAA
TGAAAGACGTTCTCGAATTACAGCAGTTGAACGAAGGTACTGAAGTCGAAGCCTCGAAAGGAAAAGGCGG
CTTGCTGACGCTGATCACCACCATTGTGGGGTCGTCTACGATCTCAAACAATTGTTAACTAGAAGCCCGG
CAGAGTTAGTTCGAACCTAATGCCACAAATGAGACAGGACGCCAATGGGTACCGGACATTAGGTCGAGCT
CAGTTCGGTAACGGAGAGACCCTGCGGCGTACTTAATTATGCATATGAAACGCCGGTCTAGCATAACCCC
TTGGGGCCTCTAAACGGGTCTTGAGGGGTTTTTTGGCTCTAATACGACTCACTATAGGGGAATTGTGAGC
GGATAACAATTCCAAGGAGATATACAATGGATAAGAAGCTGGTCTACTTTCAGCATATGAGCGAGGATTC
TAAGTACTATATCGAGAAAAGTCCGAACGCCGAAACCGATCCGTATGAAGTGCACAACATTCCAAACTAT
TATACCGTGAGCACGGAATATAAGAGCCCATGGAAATTCTACAACAATCCTAATCATACTCTTAAAGAGC
AAGGTTGGAAAATCCATGTGTCAGCAACTATGAATAACGCCCAGGATATTCTCGAGGTGGTGAGCCAGAT
TATCTTTAAGCACCAAATCCCGTTCAAGCACATTAAGGATAAGCAGAGTCTCTTTAATATGAACTCTAAG
CATGGAAATCGTACGTCCTCAGGCAAATTCATTGCTATTTACCCTTCCTCTAATAACATGTTCTTCCGTT
TACTGAACGAACTGTACGAAGAACTGAAGCATTACGAGAACGGGCCGTATATCCTGAATGATAAATCATG
GAAAGACAGCAACATTTATTATCGTTACGGCGCCTTTAAGAATATTTACAATGAGCGCGGAGAGCTGTGT
ATTAAAGATGAAAACGGAAACCTGATCCCTGATAATCGTCAGCCGTATTATAAAATTCCGGAATTTGTAA
GCGACTTTGATCAGTATCTGGACAGCAAGAATAACCTGCTGGACACTCAGGATGTGAGCAATTTCAATGA
TTATGAGTTTCAGGGCGTGCTGCGCTTCAATAACGGCGGCGGAATTTACACGGGCATCCGCAAAAGCGAC
GGCAAGAAGGTAGTTATTAAAGAGGGTCGCCCCAAAGTTGGATTAGATGGCCAGTTCAACGATGCGATCG
ACCGTCTTAATATTGAATACGAAGCGCTGAATAAACTGACCGATGTCGAAGGCGTCGTGAACGTTCTGGA
TTACTTTAAGGCCTGGAAACACGTCTTTCTTGTTGAGGAGTTCGTCGAGGGCGTCACCTTACAGACCTGG
TGTGCGATTAACTATCCGTTTAACGTAGAGAACGACAAGAATGAGTATATTTCCAAAGTTAAGAAAATTA
TCAACAGCCTGGTGAAAACCATCAAGCAAGTCCACAGCAAAGATGTTGGAATGGGAGATCTGCAACCTCA
GAACATTATGATCACCCCCGAAAGCAACGTGAAGATTATTGATTTCGAGGCTGCCTCGGCGTTAAGCGAA
GAAAACGGCGCGCTGCAGACGATTGGGTATACTAACAAGAAGAATAAGAACCATAAGGAACGCGATTGGT
ACGCGCTCAAGAAGGTTTTACGCTTCTGCATTCTGCCAATCGGGCCCGTGGCCGACATTGAAGAGACGAT
CAAGAAGAAACACGACATGTGGATCGAGGACGAATTTGGTAAGGACGTCTACCAGTATGTTGTGGATACC
GAGAATCTGTGTGACAAATACCTGTCCGACACCAAGGAAAAGATCTTCAAGAACAGTTATGATTCTAAAA
TCCAGAAGGAAATGGATATGTCGAAAGTAATCAAGGGACTCCGTAACTCAATCGAGAGTAACATTCTTCC
GAATAGCTCGCTTATTCACGGTGATGTACGCCAATTTGTCATGCCGTCTGGGAAACTGAATGTACTGACG
GGCGGCACGGGCGCTGCCTTAGCACTGTACCGTTCTGGGAACGTCTCCAAAGAGGTTTGGGACTGGATCG
AGAACGTTCTGCTGAAGAAGTTAAATGTGCTCAACGACGATGTTGGTTTGTTCACGGGCCGCGCCGGGAT
TGCCGCCATCCTGTACGAATTAGGCTACATTGAACAGGCGATGGACTTATTTAACAATCTTAGCTACGAA
GATATGAAAGACATTTCACTGCGCAGTGGCCTGTCAGGGATTGGACTGAGTTTAATCAGCCTGTACATGG
AAGAAAACAATGATGACTTCCTTGTGACTTCGGAGAAAATTGCCGACCAAATCGAAAACCGTATCATCGA
GGACGACAAATTGAGTGTGACCGATTTCGCTGCAGTGCCAATTGGCTTGATTGATGGCTGGAGCGGTATC
AGCCTGTTCTATGCGGCGTTATATTCCGTAACTAAGAATGAGAAGTACTATCTGAAATCAAAGGAATATA
TCGAGCGCGACCTGAAGCACTGCAAAGTGGATGAAGAGACGAACACCCTTCAGACGTATGATGACCAGAA
TCCGCGCCTTCTCCCGTACCTTAGCGGTGGCAGCATCGGGATCGGTATCGCAATCTGGTACCTGAATTAC
GTTAAGAATAATAACCTTTTCCGCGAAGAACTGGAGCAGATCATCAATCTGAACAAGGTCCGCATTGCCT
ATTCTGGTGGCCTTTTCGATGGTATCGGTAGCTTCCTGCTGATTCCTAGCATGACCAAAGAGAAGAACGA
GACTTCTCAACACATCGAACTGGCACTTCGCAAACTGGAATTATTTCTGATTCGTAAAGATGACCAGGTC
CTGTTTCCGGGCAACTTCAGCTTCCGTCTCGCCGATGACTACTACTCGGGCTCCGCGGGCATTATTCTGG
GTATCAACTCGATTCAGTTCTCTAACCCACTGTACTGGCTGCCCATTATCAAAATCGATTCGTTCCTGCG
TAAGACAAAGAAAGAACTGTTACTGAACAATTAACGGTCTAGCATAACCCCTTGGGGCCTCTAAACGGGT
CTTGAGGGGTTTTTTGAGCGCTGAAAGGAGGAACTATATCCGGATTGGCGAATGGG
[124 nt withheld, positions 6637-6760]
C
[91 nt withheld, positions 6762-6852]
A
[49 nt withheld, positions 6854-6902]
CCTTTGACGTTGGAGTCCACGTTCTTT
[37 nt withheld, positions 6930-6966]
ACCCTATCTCGGTCTATTCTTTTGATTTATAAGGGATTTTGCCGATTTCGGCCTATTGGTTAAAAAATGA
GCTGATTTAACAAAAATTTAACGCGAATTTTAACAAAATATTAACGCTTACAATTTAGGTGGCACTTTTC
GGGGAAATGTGCGCGGAACCCCTATTTGTTTATTTTTCTAAATACATTCAAATATGTATCCGCTCATGAA
TTAATTCTTAGAAAAACTCATCGAGCATCAAATGAAACTGCAATTTATTCATATCAGGATTATCAATACC
ATATTTTTGAAAAAGCCGTTTCTGTAATGAAGGAGAAAACTCACCGAGGCAGTTCCATAGGATGGCAAGA
TCCTGGTATCGGTCTGCGATTCCGACTCGTCCAACATCAATACAACCTATTAATTTCCCCTCGTCAAAAA
TAAGGTTATCAAGTGAGAAATCACCATGAGTGACGACTGAATCCGGTGAGAATGGCAAAAGTTTATGCAT
TTCTTTCCAGACTTGTTCAACAGGCCAGCCATTACGCTCGTCATCAAAATCACTCGCATCAACCAAACCG
TTATTCATTCGTGATTGCGCCTGAGCGAGACGAAATACGCGATCGCTGTTAAAAGGACAATTACAAACAG
GAATCGAATGCAACCGGCGCAGGAACACTGCCAGCGCATCAACAATATTTTCACCTGAATCAGGATATTC
TTCTAATACCTGGAATGCTGTTTTCCCGGGGATCGCAGTGGTGAGTAACCATGCATCATCAGGAGTACGG
ATAAAATGCTTGATGGTCGGAAGAGGCATAAATTCCGTCAGCCAGTTTAGTCTGACCATCTCATCTGTAA
CATCATTGGCAACGCTACCTTTGCCATGTTTCAGAAACAACTCTGGCGCATCGGGCTTCCCATACAATCG
ATAGATTGTCGCACCTGATTGCCCGACATTATCGCGAGCCCATTTATACCCATATAAATCAGCATCCATG
TTGGAATTTAATCGCGGCCTAGAGCAAGACGTTTCCCGTTGAATATGGCTCATAACACCCCTTGTATTAC
TGTTTATGTAAGCAGACAGTTTTATTGTTCATGACCAAAATCCCTTAACGTGAGTTTTCGTTCCACTGAG
CGTCAGACCCCGTAGAAAAGATCAAAGGATCTTC
Features (pLannotate 1.2.2; 19 found; start..end, strand, type, name):
      1..589     +  rep_origin     ori: high-copy-number ColE1/pMB1/pBR322/pUC origin of replication
    775..914     -  misc_feature   bom: basis of mobility region from pBR322
   1016..1207    -  CDS            rop: Rop protein, which maintains plasmids at low copy number; rop
   1224..1604    +  CDS            YPB1_ECOLX: Protein predicted: Swiss-Prot protein existence level 4. From Escherichia coli.
   1676..1967    -  CDS            TcR (fragment): tetracycline efflux protein; tet; confers resistance to tetracycline
   1982..2003    -  protein_bind   CAP binding site: CAP binding activates transcription in the presence of cAMP. E. coli catabolite activator protein
   2016..3098    -  CDS            lacI: lac repressor; lacI; The lac repressor binds to the lac operator to inhibit transcription in E. coli. This inhibition can be relieved by adding lactose or isopropyl-β-D-thiogalactopyranoside (IPTG).
   3099..3176    -  promoter       lacI promoter: lacI
   3184..3463    -  CDS            TcR (fragment): tetracycline efflux protein; tet; confers resistance to tetracycline
   3489..3507    +  promoter       T7 promoter: promoter for bacteriophage T7 RNA polymerase
   3508..3532    +  protein_bind   lac operator: The lac repressor binds to the lac operator to inhibit transcription in E. coli. This inhibition can be relieved by adding lactose or isopropyl-β-D-thiogalactopyranoside (IPTG). lac repressor encoded by lacI
   3549..3566    +  CDS            9xHis (fragment): 9xHis affinity tag
   3838..3885    +  terminator     T7 terminator: transcription terminator for bacteriophage T7 RNA polymerase
   3890..3908    +  promoter       T7 promoter: promoter for bacteriophage T7 RNA polymerase
   3909..3933    +  protein_bind   lac operator: The lac repressor binds to the lac operator to inhibit transcription in E. coli. This inhibition can be relieved by adding lactose or isopropyl-β-D-thiogalactopyranoside (IPTG). lac repressor encoded by lacI
   6549..6596    +  terminator     T7 terminator: transcription terminator for bacteriophage T7 RNA polymerase
   6637..7065    +  rep_origin     f1 ori (sequence partly withheld): f1 bacteriophage origin of replication; arrow indicates direction of (+) strand synthesis
   7118..7175    +  promoter       AmpR promoter (fragment): bla
   7184..7999    -  CDS            KanR: aminoglycoside phosphotransferase; aph(3')-Ia; confers resistance to kanamycin in bacteria or G418 (Geneticin®) in eukaryotes
