[The description below was written by a language model from this plasmid's Addgene catalogue record and pLannotate feature annotations shown in this document.]
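Description:
pET28:LanIII-6 is a bacterial expression plasmid of about 8.1 kb built on the pET28a backbone. It co-produces the components of a class III lanthipeptide biosynthetic gene cluster (designated LanIII-6, from Bacillus amyloliquefaciens) in E. coli. It replicates from a ColE1/pBR322-type origin accompanied by the bom site and the rop gene; the catalogue lists it as high copy, although rop is normally associated with reduced copy number. Selection is by kanamycin through an aminoglycoside phosphotransferase gene. An f1 phage origin is also present, along with short tetracycline-resistance fragments and a partial AmpR promoter that appear to be backbone remnants rather than functional elements.

The payload, assembled by Golden Gate cloning, is arranged as two independent transcription units on the same strand, each with its own T7 promoter, lac operator and T7 terminator. The first, short unit opens with a six-histidine tag (flagged by the annotation tool as a fragment of a longer His tag), consistent with the 153 bp wild-type LanA precursor peptide gene carrying an N-terminal His6 tag for affinity purification. The second unit spans roughly 2.6 kb of unannotated sequence, which by the depositor's comment should encode the LanKC lanthipeptide synthetase, although the feature table does not label it. The plasmid-borne lacI gene supplies lac repressor, so both units are held off until IPTG induction in a host expressing T7 RNA polymerase.

Co-expression lets the synthetase modify the tagged precursor in vivo, yielding a post-translationally processed peptide that can be recovered via the His tag. The construct belongs to the FAST-RiPPs platform for discovering ribosomally synthesized antimicrobial peptides.
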