Addgene plasmid #225076: pET28:LanIII-6
Purpose: Expresses precursor peptide and lanthipeptide synthetase from LanIII-6 (FAST-RiPPs) in E. coli
Depositing lab: Wilfred van der Donk. Depositing organization: University of Illinois at Urbana-Champaign. Publication: A scalable platform to discover antimicrobials of ribosomal origin. Ayikpoe RS, Shi C, Battiste AJ, Eslami SM, Ramesh S, Simon MA, Bothwell IR, Lee H, Rice AJ, Ren H, Tian Q, Harris LA, Sarksian R, Zhu L, Frerk AM, Precord TW, van der Donk WA, Mitchell DA, Zhao H. Nat Commun. 2022 Oct 17;13(1):6135. doi: 10.1038/s41467-022-33890-w. PubMed 36253467.
Backbone
  Vector backbone: pET28a
  Vector type: Bacterial Expression
Growth in bacteria
  Bacterial resistance: Kanamycin, 50 μg/mL
  Growth temperature: 37°C
  Growth strain: DH5alpha
  Copy number: High Copy
Gene/Insert
  Gene/Insert name: LanA(A) (LanIII-6)
  Species: Bacillus amyloliquefaciens
  Insert size (bp): 153
  Mutation: WT
  Promoter: T7
  Tag / fusion protein: His6 (N terminal on insert)
  Cloning method: Golden Gate
Terms and licenses: Academic/Nonprofit Terms; Industry Terms: Not Available to Industry
Depositor comments: Also encodes LanKC (LanIII-6)
How to cite: pET28:LanIII-6 was a gift from Wilfred van der Donk (Addgene plasmid # 225076 ; http://n2t.net/addgene:225076 ; RRID:Addgene_225076)
